Addgene plasmid #101843: Ptrc::galP_NS1
Purpose: drives expression of galP transporter from NS1 locus
Depositing lab: Erin O'Shea. Depositing organization: Harvard University. Publication: Switching of metabolic programs in response to light availability is an essential function of the cyanobacterial circadian output pathway. Puszynska AM, O'Shea EK. Elife. 2017 Apr 21;6. pii: e23210. doi: 10.7554/eLife.23210. PubMed 28430105.
Backbone
  Vector backbone: pAM1303
  Backbone size w/o insert (bp): 5300
  Total vector size (bp): 8500
  Modifications to backbone: the cassette providing resistance to spectinomycin and streptomycin was replaced with a nourseothricin resistance cassette
  Vector type: Cloning vector
Growth in bacteria
  Bacterial resistance: Nourseothricin (clonNat), 50 μg/mL
  Growth temperature: 37°C
  Growth strain: DH5alpha
  Copy number: Unknown
Gene/Insert
  Gene/Insert name: Ptrc promoter driving GalP transporter expression
  Species: E. coli
  Insert size (bp): 3200
  Cloning method: Gibson Cloning
  Sequencing primers: 5′ -; 3′ -
Terms and licenses: Academic/Nonprofit Terms; Industry Terms: Not Available to Industry
How to cite: Ptrc::galP_NS1 was a gift from Erin O'Shea (Addgene plasmid # 101843 ; http://n2t.net/addgene:101843 ; RRID:Addgene_101843)
