[The description below was written by a language model from this plasmid's Addgene catalogue record and pLannotate feature annotations shown in this document.]
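Description:
Ptrc::galP_NS1 is an integration-type cloning vector built on the pAM1303 backbone and designed, according to its stated purpose, to express the E. coli GalP transporter from the NS1 locus. The associated work concerns the cyanobacterial circadian output pathway, and NS1 conventionally refers to neutral site 1 of the cyanobacterial chromosome. However, the record does not name the host species, and the flanking homology arms are not annotated as such in the feature table. In E. coli the plasmid replicates from a ColE1/pMB1-type origin, accompanied by a pBR322 bom region and short rop fragments. The copy number is listed as unknown. The backbone's original spectinomycin/streptomycin cassette was replaced with a nourseothricin resistance cassette. This is consistent with the annotated streptothricin acetyltransferase (sta) gene and the small leftover SmR and qacE fragments beside it. A partial β-lactamase fragment is also detected, but ampicillin is not listed as a selection.

The roughly 3.2 kb insert, assembled by Gibson cloning, is a self-contained inducible expression unit. A lacIq promoter drives the lac repressor gene. Downstream, the strong hybrid trc promoter, followed by a lac operator, controls the full galP coding sequence. GalP is a galactose–proton symporter of E. coli K12. LacI binding at the operator should hold transcription down until IPTG or lactose relieves repression. Once the cassette is recombined into the chromosome together with the nourseothricin marker, it would provide regulated expression of a heterologous sugar transporter. The other small annotated matches (ndkC-1, yciV, veg, tet promoter and MCS fragments) are probably homology hits or cloning remnants rather than functional parts. The sequenced record of 8,409 nt agrees closely with the catalogued size of about 8.5 kb.
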