Features (pLannotate 1.2.2; 21 found; start..end, strand, type, name):
    102..141     -  CDS            rop (fragment): Rop protein, which maintains plasmids at low copy number; rop
    297..740     -  CDS            ndkC-1: NDKC_DICDI - Also known as gip17, ndkB. Experimental evidence at protein level: Swiss-Prot protein existence level 1. Major role in the synthesis of nucleoside triphosphates other than ATP. From Dictyostelium discoideum (Slime mold).
   1083..1107    +  misc_feature   MCS (fragment): pUC18/19 multiple cloning site
   1231..1271    -  CDS            rop (fragment): Rop protein, which maintains plasmids at low copy number; rop
   1315..1392    +  promoter       lacIq promoter: lacI (mutant); In the lacIq allele, a single base change in the promoter boosts expression of the lacI gene about 10-fold.
   1393..2475    +  CDS            lacI: lac repressor; lacI; The lac repressor binds to the lac operator to inhibit transcription in E. coli. This inhibition can be relieved by adding lactose or isopropyl-β-D-thiogalactopyranoside (IPTG).
   2517..2534    +  promoter       tet promoter (fragment): E. coli promoter for tetracycline efflux protein gene
   2530..2631    -  CDS            yciV (fragment): RNAAM_ECOLI - Also known as trpH From Escherichia coli (strain K12).
   2707..2736    +  promoter       trc promoter: strong E. coli promoter; hybrid between the trp and lac UV5 promoters
   2744..2760    +  protein_bind   lac operator: The lac repressor binds to the lac operator to inhibit transcription in E. coli. This inhibition can be relieved by adding lactose or isopropyl-β-D-thiogalactopyranoside (IPTG). lac repressor encoded by lacI
   2790..4181    +  CDS            galP: GALP_ECOLI - Experimental evidence at protein level: Swiss-Prot protein existence level 1. Uptake of galactose across the boundary membrane with the concomitant transport of protons into the cell (symport system). From Escherichia coli (strain K12).
   4185..4210    -  misc_feature   MCS (fragment): pUC18/19 multiple cloning site
   4431..4448    +  promoter       tet promoter (fragment): E. coli promoter for tetracycline efflux protein gene
   4591..4674    +  CDS            veg (fragment): VEG_BACSU - Experimental evidence at protein level: Swiss-Prot protein existence level 1. Stimulates biofilm formation via transcriptional activation of extracellular matrix genes. Acts by repressing SinR activity, independently of the SinI, SlrA and SlrR pathways. Could also be involved in the regulation of other genes during biofilm and spore formation. From Bacillus subtilis (strain 168).
   4681..5247    +  CDS            sta: STA_STRLA - Experimental evidence at protein level: Swiss-Prot protein existence level 1. Involved in resistance to streptothricin, a broad-spectrum antibiotic produced by streptomycetes. Detoxifies streptothricin via acetylation of the beta amino group of the first beta-lysyl moiety of streptothricin. From Streptomyces lavendulae.
   5311..5341    +  CDS            SmR (fragment): aminoglycoside adenylyltransferase (Murphy, 1985); aadA; confers resistance to spectinomycin and streptomycin
   5505..5594    +  CDS            qacE (fragment): QACE_ECOLX - Protein inferred from homology: Swiss-Prot protein existence level 3. Multidrug exporter. Is implicated for the resistance to bacteriocidal quaternary ammonium compounds. From Escherichia coli.
   5731..5756    -  misc_feature   MCS (fragment): pUC18/19 multiple cloning site
   6771..7323    +  CDS            bla(M) (fragment): β-lactamase lacking the signal sequence; bla(M); allows cytosolic expression of β-lactamase
   7495..8083    +  rep_origin     ori: high-copy-number ColE1/pMB1/pBR322/pUC origin of replication
   8269..8409    -  misc_feature   bom: basis of mobility region from pBR322
>Addgene plasmid #101843 | Ptrc::galP_NS1 | addgene full sequence | sequence record 197027 | Addgene NGS Result
CCCCGACACCCGCCAACACCCGCTGACGCGCCCTGACGGGCTTGTCTGCTCCCGGCATCCGCTTACAGAC
AAGCTGTGACCGTCTCCGGGAGCTGCATGTGTCAGAGGTTTTCACCGTCATCACCGAAACGCGCGAGGCA
GGATCGATCCGGCAGCCGGCGGAGCGCTGCTTTCTTGGCAAGCGGTCGCCAGCCCCAACGCCAGGGCTGC
CAGCCCGAAACAGCGGGGCAAGGCAGCTTGGAAGGGCGATCGCAGCACGGGCATGGCAATGTCTCTCTGA
AGGAATGCAGACCTTATTCGTACAGCCAGGGTTGAATCGTGGGGGTCCAATCACTTAGCTCTGCTGGGCT
AAACCAGAGAGCAATTTCCTGTTGTGCTGTTTCGATTGCATCCGAGCCATGGATGATGTTGCGGCCAATA
TTGACACCAAAATCACCACGGATGGTGCCCGGTTCTGCCGTCAGCGGATTGGTAGCGCCGATCAACTTGC
GAGCAGCCGCCACAACGCCTTCGCCTTCCAAGACGATCGCCACGATCGGCCCAGAGGTGATGAACTCGAC
GAGGCCATTGAAGAAGGGGCGCTCGCGGTGGACAGCATAGTGCTGTTCGGCCAGCTCGCGACTGGGCTTC
AGCTGCTTTAGGCCCACCAGTTTGAAGCCTTTTTGCTCAAAGCGGCCGATGATCGTACCGACCAAACCCC
GCTGAACGCCATCGGGCTTGATGGCAATAAATGTGCGTTCCACAGACATCTAGATAGTCCTCAAGACGAG
GCAAGCATTGAGCTTGCCTTCCTATGGTTCGGGATCACTGGGATTCTTGACAAGCGATCGCGGTCACATC
GCTATCTCTTAGGACTTCGCAGCGGGCGAGTCGGATTGACCCGGTAGGGATTTCGCCAGATCAATGCCCG
TGGTTTGTTTCAGCTTCTCCAGCAAGCTAGCGATTTGGGTAGCGCTGCCTTCCCCTTCGCCAATCACAGT
GATCGACTCCACGTCGATATCTGGCACGGTGCCTGAAAGCGTGACGAGCAGGGACTCGATGCTAGCTCGA
GCCCGCGACATCTTCCTGCTCCAGAAGCTCGAAATTCGAGCTCGGTACCCGGGGATCTGGGCCGCGGGTC
ATGGCTGCGCCCCGACACCCGCCAACACCCGCTGACGCGCCCTGACGGGCTTGTCTGCTCCCGGCATCCG
CTTACAGACAAGCTGTGACCGTCTCCGGGAGCTGCATGTGTCAGAGGTTTTCACCGTCATCACCGAAACG
CGCGAGGCAGCAGATCAATTCGCGCGCGAAGGCGAAGCGGCATGCATTTACGTTGACACCATCGAATGGT
GCAAAACCTTTCGCGGTATGGCATGATAGCGCCCGGAAGAGAGTCAATTCAGGGTGGTGAATGTGAAACC
AGTAACGTTATACGATGTCGCAGAGTATGCCGGTGTCTCTTATCAGACCGTTTCCCGCGTGGTGAACCAG
GCCAGCCACGTTTCTGCGAAAACGCGGGAAAAAGTGGAAGCGGCGATGGCGGAGCTGAATTACATTCCCA
ACCGCGTGGCACAACAACTGGCGGGCAAACAGTCGTTGCTGATTGGCGTTGCCACCTCCAGTCTGGCCCT
GCACGCGCCGTCGCAAATTGTCGCGGCGATTAAATCTCGCGCCGATCAACTGGGTGCCAGCGTGGTGGTG
TCGATGGTAGAACGAAGCGGCGTCGAAGCCTGTAAAGCGGCGGTGCACAATCTTCTCGCGCAACGCGTCA
GTGGGCTGATCATTAACTATCCGCTGGATGACCAGGATGCCATTGCTGTGGAAGCTGCCTGCACTAATGT
TCCGGCGTTATTTCTTGATGTCTCTGACCAGACACCCATCAACAGTATTATTTTCTCCCATGAAGACGGT
ACGCGACTGGGCGTGGAGCATCTGGTCGCATTGGGTCACCAGCAAATCGCGCTGTTAGCGGGCCCATTAA
GTTCTGTCTCGGCGCGTCTGCGTCTGGCTGGCTGGCATAAATATCTCACTCGCAATCAAATTCAGCCGAT
AGCGGAACGGGAAGGCGACTGGAGTGCCATGTCCGGTTTTCAACAAACCATGCAAATGCTGAATGAGGGC
ATCGTTCCCACTGCGATGCTGGTTGCCAACGATCAGATGGCGCTGGGCGCAATGCGCGCCATTACCGAGT
CCGGGCTGCGCGTTGGTGCGGATATCTCGGTAGTGGGATACGACGATACCGAAGACAGCTCATGTTATAT
CCCGCCGTTAACCACCATCAAACAGGATTTTCGCCTGCTGGGGCAAACCAGCGTGGACCGCTTGCTGCAA
CTCTCTCAGGGCCAGGCGGTGAAGGGCAATCAGCTGTTGCCCGTCTCACTGGTGAAAAGAAAAACCACCC
TGGCGCCCAATACGCAAACCGCCTCTCCCCGCGCGTTGGCCGATTCATTAATGCAGCTGGCACGACAGGT
TTCCCGACTGGAAAGCGGGCAGTGAGCGCAACGCAATTAATGTAAGTTAGCGCGAATTGATCTGGTTTGA
CAGCTTATCATCGACTGCACGGTGCACCAATGCTTCTGGCGTCAGGCAGCCATCGGAAGCTGTGGTATGG
CTGTGCAGGTCGTAAATCACTGCATAATTCGTGTCGCTCAAGGCGCACTCCCGTTCTGGATAATGTTTTT
TGCGCCGACATCATAACGGTTCTGGCAAATATTCTGAAATGAGCTGTTGACAATTAATCATCCGGCTCGT
ATAATGTGTGGAATTGTGAGCGGATAACAATTTCACACAGGAAACAGACCATGGAATTCATGCCTGACGC
TAAAAAACAGGGGCGGTCAAACAAGGCAATGACGTTTTTCGTCTGCTTCCTTGCCGCTCTGGCGGGATTA
CTCTTTGGCCTGGATATCGGTGTAATTGCTGGCGCACTGCCGTTTATTGCAGATGAATTCCAGATTACTT
CGCACACGCAAGAATGGGTCGTAAGCTCCATGATGTTCGGTGCGGCAGTCGGTGCGGTGGGCAGCGGCTG
GCTCTCCTTTAAACTCGGGCGCAAAAAGAGCCTGATGATCGGCGCAATTTTGTTTGTTGCCGGTTCGCTG
TTCTCTGCGGCTGCGCCAAACGTTGAAGTACTGATTCTTTCCCGCGTTCTACTGGGGCTGGCGGTGGGTG
TGGCCTCTTATACCGCACCGCTGTACCTCTCTGAAATTGCGCCGGAAAAAATTCGTGGCAGTATGATCTC
GATGTATCAGTTGATGATCACTATCGGGATCCTCGGTGCTTATCTTTCTGATACCGCCTTCAGCTACACC
GGTGCATGGCGCTGGATGCTGGGTGTGATTATCATCCCGGCAATTTTGCTGCTGATTGGTGTCTTCTTCC
TGCCAGACAGCCCACGTTGGTTTGCCGCCAAACGCCGTTTTGTTGATGCCGAACGCGTGCTGCTACGCCT
GCGTGACACCAGCGCGGAAGCGAAACGCGAACTGGATGAAATCCGTGAAAGTTTGCAGGTTAAACAGAGT
GGCTGGGCGCTGTTTAAAGAGAACAGCAACTTCCGCCGCGCGGTGTTCCTTGGCGTACTGTTGCAGGTAA
TGCAGCAATTCACCGGGATGAACGTCATCATGTATTACGCGCCGAAAATCTTCGAACTGGCGGGTTATAC
CAACACTACCGAGCAAATGTGGGGGACCGTGATTGTCGGCCTGACCAACGTACTTGCCACCTTTATCGCA
ATCGGCCTTGTTGACCGCTGGGGACGTAAACCAACGCTAACGCTGGGCTTCCTGGCGATGGCTGCTGGCA
TGGGCGTACTCGGTACAATGATGCATATCGGTATTCACTCTCCGTCGGCGCAGTATTTCGCCATCGCCAT
GCTGCTGATGTTTATTGTCGGTTTTGCCATGAGTGCCGGTCCGCTGATTTGGGTACTGTGCTCCGAAATT
CAGCCGCTGAAAGGCCGCGATTTTGGCATCACCTGCTCCACTGCCACCAACTGGATTGCCAACATGATCG
TTGGCGCAACGTTCCTGACCATGCTCAACACGCTGGGTAACGCCAACACCTTCTGGGTGTATGCGGCTCT
GAACGTACTGTTTATCCTGCTGACATTGTGGCTGGTACCGGAAACCAAACACGTTTCGCTGGAACATATT
GAACGTAATCTGATGAAAGGTCGTAAACTGCGCGAAATAGGCGCTCACGATTAATGCATGCCTGCAGGTC
GACTCTAGAGCTTTATGCTTGTAAACCGTTTTGTGAAAAAATTTTTAAAATAAAAAAGGGGACCTCTAGG
GTCCCCAATTAATTAGTAATATAATCTATTAAAGGTCATTCAAAAGGTCATCCACCGGATCAATTCCCCT
GCTCGCGCAGGCTGGGTGCCAAGCTCTCGGGTAAATCCAGAGCTCATCCGGCGGCGGCGGCGGGATACCG
GTTTCGAAGAATTCTCATGTTTGACAGCTTATCATCGAATTATAGGAATAGAGCAAACAAGCAAAGGAAA
TTTTGTCAAAATAATTTTATTGACAACGTCTTATTAACGTTGATATAATTTAAATTTTATTTGACAAAAA
TGGGCTCGTGTTGTACAATAAATGTAGTGAGGTGGATGCAATGGCGAAGACGTTGTCCGATATTAAAAGA
TCGCTTGATGGGAATTTAGGTAAAAGGCTGACGTTAAAAGCAAACGGTGGCCGGATCCATATGACCACCC
TGGATGATACCGCCTACCGCTACCGCACCAGCGTTCCCGGTGATGCCGAAGCCATCGAAGCCCTGGATGG
CAGCTTTACCACCGATACCGTGTTTCGCGTGACCGCCACGGGTGATGGCTTTACCCTGCGCGAAGTGCCC
GTCGATCCCCCTCTGACCAATGTGTTTCCCGATGATGAAAGTGATGATGAATCGGATGCTGGCGAAGATG
GCGATCCCGATAGCCGCACCTTTGTGGCCTACGGTGATGATGGCGATCTGGCTGGCTTTGTGGTGGTGAG
CTACAGCGGCTGGAATCGCCGCTTGACCGTGGAAGATATTGAAGTGGCTCCCGAACACCGCGGTCACGGC
GTTGGTCGCGCTCTGATGGGCCTGGCCACCGAATTTGCTCGCGAACGCGGTGCTGGCCACCTGTGGCTGG
AAGTGACCAACGTGAACGCTCCCGCTATCCACGCCTATCGCCGCATGGGCTTCACCCTGTGTGGCCTGGA
TACCGCTCTGTACGATGGCACCGCCAGTGATGGCGAACAGGCCCTGTACATGAGCATGCCCTGCCCCTAA
GGCCGGCCAGCCCGCCTAATGAGCGGGCTTTTTTTTGGCGCGCCGCTAGCGAGCTCGACTAGGCGAGATC
ACCAAGGTAGTCGGCAAATAATGTCTAACAATTCGTTCAAGCCGACGCCGCTTCGCGGCGCGGCTTAACT
CAAGCGTTAGATGCACTAAGCACATAATTGCTCACAGCCAAACTATCAGGTCAAGTCTGCTTTTATTATT
TTTAAGCGTGCATAATAAGCCCTACACAAATTGGGAGATATATCATGAAAGGCTGGCTTTTTCTTGTTAT
CGCAATAGTTGGCGAAGTAATCGCAACATCCGCATTAAAATCTAGCGAGGGCTTTACTAAGCTGATCCGG
TGGATGACCTTTTGAATGACCTTTAATAGATTATATTACTAATTAATTGGGGACCCTAGAGGTCCCCTTT
TTTATTTTAAAAATTTTTTCACAAAACGGTTTACAAGCATACTAGAGGATCGGCGGCCGCGGATCCCCGG
GTACCGAGCTCGAATTTCGAGCTTCTGGAGCAGGAAGATGTCGCGGGCATTAGCACCAGCGGTCTGCCAA
GCCTCCGCCAGCCGTTGGGTCCCTTCCGCTTGAGCTTTTCCATCTTCGACGATACGGGCGGCGGCCCCCC
GCGCTTCCGCGATCGCCCGTTTACAAGCTGCCTCAGCTGGGGCGATCACATCGGCTTGAAGTTGCTGCTG
CACCTGTTTGATCCGCTCCTGCTGCACAGGGAGTTCTGCTTGGCTACGAGCGACTTCGGTAGCAATGTCC
GCTTCAGCTTCGGCCACCACCGCTTCGCGCCGCGTCAACGCATCCTGAATCCGGCGCTCGGCCTCGGCTT
GGGCGATCGCTACATCGCGATCGATCCGACGCAGGGCCGTGATCTTGTCATTTTCGGCCGTTTGGATCGC
AGAGGCAGCCTGGGCATCGGCTTCAGCAATTCGGGCATCTCGCTGCAGATCAGCCCGCTGCTTGCGTCCA
CTAGCCGAGAGATAACCGACCTCATCGGAAATGTTCTGGACTTGCAGCGTATCGAGGACTAGACCCAGCT
GCTCAAGGTCATCCTCCGCCTCTTCCAGCAGACTTTTGGCAAAGGCAATTTTGTCCTCGTTGATCTGCTC
CGGCGTGAGGCTGGCTAAAACACCACGCAAGTTGCCTTCGAGGGTCTCCTTGGCAATTTGCTCGATTTCC
TTACGGTTTTTGCCAAGCAGCCGCTCGATCGCGTTGTGGATGGTCGGTTCTTCCCCAGCAATCTTGATAT
TGGCAACGCCTTCAACAGTCAGGGGAATGCCGCCCTTGGAGAAGGCATTGGAAACGCGCAACTCAATGAT
CATGTTGGTCAGATCCATGCGGAGCGCTTTTTCCAGCAGAGGTACCCGCAGGCTGCTGCCGCCCTTGACC
AAGCGATAGCCAACTCGGCGGCCATCACTACTGCGGCGACTACTGCCAGCAAAGATCAAAATTTCACTGG
GTTGGCAGATGTAGTAGAGATTGCGCAGGACTAAGCTGCCAGCCCCGGCGACTCACCAGTCACAGAAAAG
CATCTTACGGATGGCATGACAGTAAGAGAATTATGCAGTGCTGCCATAACCATGAGTGATAACACTGCGG
CCAACTTACTTCTGACAACGATCGGAGGACCGAAGGAGCTAACCGCTTTTTTGCACAACATGGGGGATCA
TGTAACTCGCCTTGATCGTTGGGAACCGGAGCTGAATGAAGCCATACCAAACGACGAGCGTGACACCACG
ATGCCTGCAGCAATGGCAACAACGTTGCGCAAACTATTAACTGGCGAACTACTTACTCTAGCTTCCCGGC
AACAATTAATAGACTGGATGGAGGCGGATAAAGTTGCAGGACCACTTCTGCGCTCGGCCCTTCCGGCTGG
CTGGTTTATTGCTGATAAATCTGGAGCCGGTGAGCGTGGGTCTCGCGGTATCATTGCAGCACTGGGGCCA
GATGGTAAGCCCTCCCGTATCGTAGTTATCTACACGACGGGGAGTCAGGCAACTATGGATGAACGAAATA
GACAGATCGCTGAGATAGGTGCCTCACTGATTAAGCATTGGTAACTGTCAGACCAAGTTTACTCATATAT
ACTTTAGATTGATTTAAAACTTCATTTTTAATTTAAAAGGATCTAGGTGAAGATCCTTTTTGATAATCTC
ATGACCAAAATCCCTTAACGTGAGTTTTCGTTCCACTGAGCGTCAGACCCCGTAGAAAAGATCAAAGGAT
CTTCTTGAGATCCTTTTTTTCTGCGCGTAATCTGCTGCTTGCAAACAAAAAAACCACCGCTACCAGCGGT
GGTTTGTTTGCCGGATCAAGAGCTACCAACTCTTTTTCCGAAGGTAACTGGCTTCAGCAGAGCGCAGATA
CCAAATACTGTCCTTCTAGTGTAGCCGTAGTTAGGCCACCACTTCAAGAACTCTGTAGCACCGCCTACAT
ACCTCGCTCTGCTAATCCTGTTACCAGTGGCTGCTGCCAGTGGCGATAAGTCGTGTCTTACCGGGTTGGA
CTCAAGACGATAGTTACCGGATAAGGCGCAGCGGTCGGGCTGAACGGGGGGTTCGTGCACACAGCCCAGC
TTGGAGCGAACGACCTACACCGAACTGAGATACCTACAGCGTGAGCTATGAGAAAGCGCCACGCTTCCCG
AAGGGAGAAAGGCGGACAGGTATCCGGTAAGCGGCAGGGTCGGAACAGGAGAGCGCACGAGGGAGCTTCC
AGGGGGAAACGCCTGGTATCTTTATAGTCCTGTCGGGTTTCGCCACCTCTGACTTGAGCGTCGATTTTTG
TGATGCTCGTCAGGGGGGCGGAGCCTATGGAAAAACGCCAGCAACGCGGCCTTTTTACGGTTCCTGGCCT
TTTGCTGGCCTTTTGCTCACATGTTCTTTCCTGCGTTATCCCCTGATTCTGTGGATAACCGTATTACCGC
CTTTGAGTGAGCTGATACCGCTCGCCGCAGCCGAACGACCGAGCGCAGCGAGTCAGTGAGCGAGGAAGCG
GAAGAGCGCCTGATGCGGTATTTTCTCCTTACGCATCTGTGCGGTATTTCACACCGCATATGGTGCACTC
TCAGTACAATCTGCTCTGATGCCGCATAGTTAAGCCAGTATACACTCCGCTATCGCTACGTGACTGGGTC
ATGGCTGCG
