>Addgene plasmid #101843 | Ptrc::galP_NS1 | depositor partial sequence | sequence record 192673 | Ptrc::galP_NS1 sequence 3145 bps
TGCTAGCTCGAGCCCGCGACATCTTCCTGCTCCAGAAGCTCGAAATTCGAGCTCGGTACCCGGGGATCTG
GGCCGCGGGTCATGGCTGCGCCCCGACACCCGCCAACACCCGCTGACGCGCCCTGACGGGCTTGTCTGCT
CCCGGCATCCGCTTACAGACAAGCTGTGACCGTCTCCGGGAGCTGCATGTGTCAGAGGTTTTCACCGTCA
TCACCGAAACGCGCGAGGCAGCAGATCAATTCGCGCGCGAAGGCGAAGCGGCATGCATTTACGTTGACAC
CATCGAATGGTGCAAAACCTTTCGCGGTATGGCATGATAGCGCCCGGAAGAGAGTCAATTCAGGGTGGTG
AATGTGAAACCAGTAACGTTATACGATGTCGCAGAGTATGCCGGTGTCTCTTATCAGACCGTTTCCCGCG
TGGTGAACCAGGCCAGCCACGTTTCTGCGAAAACGCGGGAAAAAGTGGAAGCGGCGATGGCGGAGCTGAA
TTACATTCCCAACCGCGTGGCACAACAACTGGCGGGCAAACAGTCGTTGCTGATTGGCGTTGCCACCTCC
AGTCTGGCCCTGCACGCGCCGTCGCAAATTGTCGCGGCGATTAAATCTCGCGCCGATCAACTGGGTGCCA
GCGTGGTGGTGTCGATGGTAGAACGAAGCGGCGTCGAAGCCTGTAAAGCGGCGGTGCACAATCTTCTCGC
GCAACGCGTCAGTGGGCTGATCATTAACTATCCGCTGGATGACCAGGATGCCATTGCTGTGGAAGCTGCC
TGCACTAATGTTCCGGCGTTATTTCTTGATGTCTCTGACCAGACACCCATCAACAGTATTATTTTCTCCC
ATGAAGACGGTACGCGACTGGGCGTGGAGCATCTGGTCGCATTGGGTCACCAGCAAATCGCGCTGTTAGC
GGGCCCATTAAGTTCTGTCTCGGCGCGTCTGCGTCTGGCTGGCTGGCATAAATATCTCACTCGCAATCAA
ATTCAGCCGATAGCGGAACGGGAAGGCGACTGGAGTGCCATGTCCGGTTTTCAACAAACCATGCAAATGC
TGAATGAGGGCATCGTTCCCACTGCGATGCTGGTTGCCAACGATCAGATGGCGCTGGGCGCAATGCGCGC
CATTACCGAGTCCGGGCTGCGCGTTGGTGCGGATATCTCGGTAGTGGGATACGACGATACCGAAGACAGC
TCATGTTATATCCCGCCGTTAACCACCATCAAACAGGATTTTCGCCTGCTGGGGCAAACCAGCGTGGACC
GCTTGCTGCAACTCTCTCAGGGCCAGGCGGTGAAGGGCAATCAGCTGTTGCCCGTCTCACTGGTGAAAAG
AAAAACCACCCTGGCGCCCAATACGCAAACCGCCTCTCCCCGCGCGTTGGCCGATTCATTAATGCAGCTG
GCACGACAGGTTTCCCGACTGGAAAGCGGGCAGTGAGCGCAACGCAATTAATGTAAGTTAGCGCGAATTG
ATCTGGTTTGACAGCTTATCATCGACTGCACGGTGCACCAATGCTTCTGGCGTCAGGCAGCCATCGGAAG
CTGTGGTATGGCTGTGCAGGTCGTAAATCACTGCATAATTCGTGTCGCTCAAGGCGCACTCCCGTTCTGG
ATAATGTTTTTTGCGCCGACATCATAACGGTTCTGGCAAATATTCTGAAATGAGCTGTTGACAATTAATC
ATCCGGCTCGTATAATGTGTGGAATTGTGAGCGGATAACAATTTCACACAGGAAACAGACCATGGAATTC
ATGCCTGACGCTAAAAAACAGGGGCGGTCAAACAAGGCAATGACGTTTTTCGTCTGCTTCCTTGCCGCTC
TGGCGGGATTACTCTTTGGCCTGGATATCGGTGTAATTGCTGGCGCACTGCCGTTTATTGCAGATGAATT
CCAGATTACTTCGCACACGCAAGAATGGGTCGTAAGCTCCATGATGTTCGGTGCGGCAGTCGGTGCGGTG
GGCAGCGGCTGGCTCTCCTTTAAACTCGGGCGCAAAAAGAGCCTGATGATCGGCGCAATTTTGTTTGTTG
CCGGTTCGCTGTTCTCTGCGGCTGCGCCAAACGTTGAAGTACTGATTCTTTCCCGCGTTCTACTGGGGCT
GGCGGTGGGTGTGGCCTCTTATACCGCACCGCTGTACCTCTCTGAAATTGCGCCGGAAAAAATTCGTGGC
AGTATGATCTCGATGTATCAGTTGATGATCACTATCGGGATCCTCGGTGCTTATCTTTCTGATACCGCCT
TCAGCTACACCGGTGCATGGCGCTGGATGCTGGGTGTGATTATCATCCCGGCAATTTTGCTGCTGATTGG
TGTCTTCTTCCTGCCAGACAGCCCACGTTGGTTTGCCGCCAAACGCCGTTTTGTTGATGCCGAACGCGTG
CTGCTACGCCTGCGTGACACCAGCGCGGAAGCGAAACGCGAACTGGATGAAATCCGTGAAAGTTTGCAGG
TTAAACAGAGTGGCTGGGCGCTGTTTAAAGAGAACAGCAACTTCCGCCGCGCGGTGTTCCTTGGCGTACT
GTTGCAGGTAATGCAGCAATTCACCGGGATGAACGTCATCATGTATTACGCGCCGAAAATCTTCGAACTG
GCGGGTTATACCAACACTACCGAGCAAATGTGGGGGACCGTGATTGTCGGCCTGACCAACGTACTTGCCA
CCTTTATCGCAATCGGCCTTGTTGACCGCTGGGGACGTAAACCAACGCTAACGCTGGGCTTCCTGGCGAT
GGCTGCTGGCATGGGCGTACTCGGTACAATGATGCATATCGGTATTCACTCTCCGTCGGCGCAGTATTTC
GCCATCGCCATGCTGCTGATGTTTATTGTCGGTTTTGCCATGAGTGCCGGTCCGCTGATTTGGGTACTGT
GCTCCGAAATTCAGCCGCTGAAAGGCCGCGATTTTGGCATCACCTGCTCCACTGCCACCAACTGGATTGC
CAACATGATCGTTGGCGCAACGTTCCTGACCATGCTCAACACGCTGGGTAACGCCAACACCTTCTGGGTG
TATGCGGCTCTGAACGTACTGTTTATCCTGCTGACATTGTGGCTGGTACCGGAAACCAAACACGTTTCGC
TGGAACATATTGAACGTAATCTGATGAAAGGTCGTAAACTGCGCGAAATAGGCGCTCACGATTAA
